>Addgene plasmid #215130 | mCherry-HMBG1 | addgene full sequence | sequence record 426798 | Addgene NGS Result
TCCGCGTTACATAACTTACGGTAAATGGCCCGCCTGGCTGACCGCCCAACGACCCCCGCCCATTGACGTC
AATAATGACGTATGTTCCCATAGTAACGCCAATAGGGACTTTCCATTGACGTCAATGGGTGGAGTATTTA
CGGTAAACTGCCCACTTGGCAGTACATCAAGTGTATCATATGCCAAGTACGCCCCCTATTGACGTCAATG
ACGGTAAATGGCCCGCCTGGCATTATGCCCAGTACATGACCTTATGGGACTTTCCTACTTGGCAGTACAT
CTACGTATTAGTCATCGCTATTACCATGGTGATGCGGTTTTGGCAGTACATCAATGGGCGTGGATAGCGG
TTTGACTCACGGGGATTTCCAAGTCTCCACCCCATTGACGTCAATGGGAGTTTGTTTTGGCACCAAAATC
AACGGGACTTTCCAAAATGTCGTAACAACTCCGCCCCATTGACGCAAATGGGCGGTAGGCGTGTACGGTG
GGAGGTCTATATAAGCAGAGCTCAATAAAAGAGCCCACAACCCCTCACTCGGCGCGCCAGTCTTCCGATA
GACTGCGTCGCCCGGGTACCCGTATTCCCAATAAAGCCTCTTGCTGTTTGCATCCGAATCGTGGTCTCGC
TGTTCCTTGGGAGGGTCTCCTCTGAGTGATTGACTACCCACGACGGGGGTCTTTCATTTGGGGGCTCGTC
CGGGATTTGGAGACCCCTGCCCAGGGACCACCGACCCACCACCGGGAGGTAAGCTGGCCAGCAACTTATC
TGTGTCTGTCCGATTGTCTAGTGTCTATGTTTGATGTTATGCGCCTGCGTCTGTACTAGTTAGCTAACTA
GCTCTGTATCTGGCGGACCCGTGGTGGAACTGACGAGTTCTGAACACCCGGCCGCAACCCTGGGAGACGT
CCCAGGGACTTTGGGGGCCGTTTTTGTGGCCCGACCTGAGGAAGGGAGTCGATGTGGAATCCGACCCCGT
CAGGATATGTGGTTCTGGTAGGAGACGAGAACCTAAAACAGTTCCCGCCTCCGTCTGAATTTTTGCTTTC
GGTTTGGAACCGAAGCCGCGCGTCTTGTCTGCTGCAGCGCTGCAGCATCGTTCTGTGTTGTCTCTGTCTG
ACTGTGTTTCTGTATTTGTCTGAAAATTAGGGCCAGACTGTTACCACTCCCTTAAGTTTGACCTTAGGTC
ACTGGAAAGATGTCGAGCGGATCGCTCACAACCAGTCGGTAGATGTCAAGAAGAGACGTTGGGTTACCTT
CTGCTCTGCAGAATGGCCAACCTTTAACGTCGGATGGCCGCGAGACGGCACCTTTAACCGAGACCTCATC
ACCCAGGTTAAGATCAAGGTCTTTTCACCTGGCCCGCATGGACACCCAGACCAGGTCCCCTACATCGTGA
CCTGGGAAGCCTTGGCTTTTGACCCCCCTCCCTGGGTCAAGCCCTTTGTACACCCTAAGCCTCCGCCTCC
TCTTCCTCCATCCGCCCCGTCTCTCCCCCTTGAACCTCCTCGTTCGACCCCGCCTCGATCCTCCCTTTAT
CCAGCCCTCACTCCTTCTCTAGGCGCCGGAATTGAAGATCATAGTTATTAATAGTAATCAATTACGGGGT
CATTAGTTCATAGCCCATATATGGAGTTCCGCGTTACATAACTTACGGTAAATGGCCCGCCTGGCTGACC
GCCCAACGACCCCCGCCCATTGACGTCAATAATGACGTATGTTCCCATAGTAACGCCAATAGGGACTTTC
CATTGACGTCAATGGGTGGAGTATTTACGGTAAACTGCCCACTTGGCAGTACATCAAGTGTATCATATGC
CAAGTACGCCCCCTATTGACGTCAATGACGGTAAATGGCCCGCCTGGCATTATGCCCAGTACATGACCTT
ATGGGACTTTCCTACTTGGCAGTACATCTACGTATTAGTCATCGCTATTACCATGGTGATGCGGTTTTGG
CAGTACATCAATGGGCGTGGATAGCGGTTTGACTCACGGGGATTTCCAAGTCTCCACCCCATTGACGTCA
ATGGGAGTTTGTTTTGGCACCAAAATCAACGGGACTTTCCAAAATGTCGTAACAACTCCGCCCCATTGAC
GCAAATGGGCGGTAGGCGTGTACGGTGGGAGGTCTATATAAGCAGAGCTGGTTTAGTGAACCGTCAGATC
CGCTAGCGCTACCGGTCGCCACCATGGTGAGCAAGGGCGAGGAGGATAACATGGCCATCATCAAGGAGTT
CATGCGCTTCAAGGTGCACATGGAGGGCTCCGTGAACGGCCACGAGTTCGAGATCGAGGGCGAGGGCGAG
GGCCGCCCCTACGAGGGCACCCAGACCGCCAAGCTGAAGGTGACCAAGGGTGGCCCCCTGCCCTTCGCCT
GGGACATCCTGTCCCCTCAGTTCATGTACGGCTCCAAGGCCTACGTGAAGCACCCCGCCGACATCCCCGA
CTACTTGAAGCTGTCCTTCCCCGAGGGCTTCAAGTGGGAGCGCGTGATGAACTTCGAGGACGGCGGCGTG
GTGACCGTGACCCAGGACTCCTCCCTGCAGGACGGCGAGTTCATCTACAAGGTGAAGCTGCGCGGCACCA
ACTTCCCCTCCGACGGCCCCGTAATGCAGAAGAAGACCATGGGCTGGGAGGCCTCCTCCGAGCGGATGTA
CCCCGAGGACGGCGCCCTGAAGGGCGAGATCAAGCAGAGGCTGAAGCTGAAGGACGGCGGCCACTACGAC
GCTGAGGTCAAGACCACCTACAAGGCCAAGAAGCCCGTGCAGCTGCCCGGCGCCTACAACGTCAACATCA
AGTTGGACATCACCTCCCACAACGAGGACTACACCATCGTGGAACAGTACGAACGCGCCGAGGGCCGCCA
CTCCACCGGCGGCATGGACGAGCTGTACAAGTCCGGACTCAGATCTGGAGGCGGAGGAAGCGGCAAAGGA
GATCCTAAGAAGCCGAGAGGCAAAATGTCATCATATGCATTTTTTGTGCAAACTTGTCGGGAGGAGCATA
AGAAGAAGCACCCAGATGCTTCAGTCAACTTCTCAGAGTTTTCTAAGAAGTGCTCAGAGAGGTGGAAGAC
CATGTCTGCTAAAGAGAAAGGAAAATTTGAAGATATGGCAAAGGCGGACAAGGCCCGTTATGAAAGAGAA
ATGAAAACCTATATCCCTCCCAAAGGGGAGACAAAAAAGAAGTTCAAGGATCCCAATGCACCCAAGAGGC
CTCCTTCGGCCTTCTTCCTCTTCTGCTCTGAGTATCGCCCAAAAATCAAAGGAGAACATCCTGGCCTGTC
CATTGGTGATGTTGCGAAGAAACTGGGAGAGATGTGGAATAACACTGCTGCAGATGACAAGCAGCCTTAT
GAAAAGAAGGCTGCGAAGCTGAAGGAAAAATACGAAAAGGATATTGCTGCATATCGAGCTAAAGGAAAGC
CTGATGCAGCAAAAAAGGGAGTTGTCAAGGCTGAAAAAAGCAAGAAAAAGAAGGAAGAGGAGGAAGATGA
GGAAGATGAAGAGGATGAGGAGGAGGAGGAAGATGAAGAAGATGAAGATGAAGAAGAAGATGATGATGAT
GAATAAGTCGACGGTACCGCGGGCCCGGGATCCACCGGATCTAGATAACTGATCATAATTCTACCGGGTA
GGGGAGGCGCTTTTCCCAAGGCAGTCTGGAGCATGCGCTTTAGCAGCCCCGCTGGGCACTTGGCGCTACA
CAAGTGGCCTCTGGCCTCGCACACATTCCACATCCACCGGTAGGCGCCAACCGGCTCCGTTCTTTGGTGG
CCCCTTCGCGCCACCTTCTACTCCTCCCCTAGTCAGGAAGTTCCCCCCCGCCCCGCAGCTCGCGTCGTGC
AGGACGTGACAAATGGAAGTAGCACGTCTCACTAGTCTCGTGCAGATGGACAGCACCGCTGAGCAATGGA
AGCGGGTAGGCCTTTGGGGCAGCGGCCAATAGCAGCTTTGCTCCTTCGCTTTCTGGGCTCAGAGGCTGGG
AAGGGGTGGGTCCGGGGGCGGGCTCAGGGGCGGGCTCAGGGGCGGGGCGGGCGCCCGAAGGTCCTCCGGA
GGCCCGGCATTCTGCACGCTTCAAAAGCGCACGTCTGCCGCGCTGTTCTCCTCTTCCTCATCTCCGGGCC
TTTCGACCTGCAGCCCAAGCTTACCATGACCGAGTACAAGCCCACGGTGCGCCTCGCCACCCGCGACGAC
GTCCCCAGGGCCGTACGCACCCTCGCCGCCGCGTTCGCCGACTACCCCGCCACGCGCCACACCGTCGATC
CGGACCGCCACATCGAGCGGGTCACCGAGCTGCAAGAACTCTTCCTCACGCGCGTCGGGCTCGACATCGG
CAAGGTGTGGGTCGCGGACGACGGCGCCGCGGTGGCGGTCTGGACCACGCCGGAGAGCGTCGAAGCGGGG
GCGGTGTTCGCCGAGATCGGCCCGCGCATGGCCGAGTTGAGCGGTTCCCGGCTGGCCGCGCAGCAACAGA
TGGAAGGCCTCCTGGCGCCGCACCGGCCCAAGGAGCCCGCGTGGTTCCTGGCCACCGTCGGCGTCTCGCC
CGACCACCAGGGCAAGGGTCTGGGCAGCGCCGTCGTGCTCCCCGGAGTGGAGGCGGCCGAGCGCGCCGGG
GTGCCCGCCTTCCTGGAGACCTCCGCGCCCCGCAACCTCCCCTTCTACGAGCGGCTCGGCTTCACCGTCA
CCGCCGACGTCGAGGTGCCCGAAGGACCGCGCACCTGGTGCATGACCCGCAAGCCCGGTGCCTGACGCCC
GCCCCACGACCCGCAGCGCCCGACCGAAAGGAGCGCACGACCCCATGCATCGGCGTCTCGATCGAGATAT
CAGTGGTCCAGGCTCTAGTTTTGACTCAACAATATCACCAGCTGAAGCCTATAGAGTACGAGCCATAGAT
AAAATAAAAGATTTTATTTAGTCTCCAGAAAAAGGGGGGAATGAAAGACCCCACCTGTAGGTTTGGCAAG
CTACTAGCTTAAGTAACGCCATTTTGCAAGGCATGGAAAAATACATAACTGAGAATAGAGAAGTTCAGAT
CAAGGTCAGGAACAGATGGAACAGGGTCGATCGACCCTAGAGAACCATCAGATGTTTCCAGGGTGCCCCA
AGGACCTGAAATGACCCTGTGCCTTATTTGAACTAACCAATCAGTTCGCTTCTCGCTTCTGTTCGCGCGC
TTCTGCTCCCCGAGCTCAATAAAAGAGCCCACAACCCCTCACTCGGGGCGCCAGTCCTCCGATTGACTGA
GTCGCCCGGGTACCCGTGTATCCAATAAACCCTCTTGCAGTTGCATCCGACTTGTGGTCTCGCTGTTCCT
TGGGAGGGTCTCCTCTGAGTGATTGACTACCCGTCAGCGGGGGTCTTTCATTTGGGGGCTCGTCCGGGAT
CGGGAGACCCCTGCCCAGGGACCACCGACCCACCACCGGGAGGTAAGCTGGCTGCCTCGCGCGTTTCGGT
GATGACGGTGAAAACCTCTGACACATGCAGCTCCCGGAGACGGTCACAGCTTGTCTGTAAGCGGATGCCG
GGAGCAGACAAGCCCGTCAGGGCGCGTCAGCGGGTGTTGGCGGGTGTCGGGGCGCAGCCATGACCCAGTC
ACGTAGCGATAGCGGAGTGTAGATCCGGCTGTGGAATGTGTGTCAGTTAGGGTGTGGAAAGTCCCCAGGC
TCCCCAGCAGGCAGAAGTATGCAAAGCATGCATCTCAATTAGTCAGCAACCAGGTGTGGAAAGTCCCCAG
GCTCCCCAGCAGGCAGAAGTATGCAAAGCATGCATCTCAATTAGTCAGCAACCATAGTCCCGCCCCTAAC
TCCGCCCATCCCGCCCCTAACTCCGCCCAGTTCCGCCCATTCTCCGCCCCATGGCTGACTAATTTTTTTT
ATTTATGCAGAGGCCGAGGCCGCCTCGGCCTCTGAGCTATTCCAGAAGTAGTGAGGAGGCTTTTTTGGAG
GCCTAGGCTTTTGCAAAAAGCTTACTGGCTTAACTATGCGGCATCAGAGCAGATTGTACTGAGAGTGCAC
CATATGCGGTGTGAAATACCGCACAGATGCGTAAGGAGAAAATACCGCATCAGGCGCTCTTCCGCTTCCT
CGCTCACTGACTCGCTGCGCTCGGTCGTTCGGCTGCGGCGAGCGGTATCAGCTCACTCAAAGGCGGTAAT
ACGGTTATCCACAGAATCAGGGGATAACGCAGGAAAGAACATGTGAGCAAAAGGCCAGCAAAAGGCCAGG
AACCGTAAAAAGGCCGCGTTGCTGGCGTTTTTCCATAGGCTCCGCCCCCCTGACGAGCATCACAAAAATC
GACGCTCAAGTCAGAGGTGGCGAAACCCGACAGGACTATAAAGATACCAGGCGTTTCCCCCTGGAAGCTC
CCTCGTGCGCTCTCCTGTTCCGACCCTGCCGCTTACCGGATACCTGTCCGCCTTTCTCCCTTCGGGAAGC
GTGGCGCTTTCTCATAGCTCACGCTGTAGGTATCTCAGTTCGGTGTAGGTCGTTCGCTCCAAGCTGGGCT
GTGTGCACGAACCCCCCGTTCAGCCCGACCGCTGCGCCTTATCCGGTAACTATCGTCTTGAGTCCAACCC
GGTAAGACACGACTTATCGCCACTGGCAGCAGCCACTGGTAACAGGATTAGCAGAGCGAGGTATGTAGGC
GGTGCTACAGAGTTCTTGAAGTGGTGGCCTAACTACGGCTACACTAGAAGGACAGTATTTGGTATCTGCG
CTCTGCTGAAGCCAGTTACCTTCGGAAAAAGAGTTGGTAGCTCTTGATCCGGCAAACAAACCACCGCTGG
TAGCGGTGGTTTTTTTGTTTGCAAGCAGCAGATTACGCGCAGAAAAAAAGGATCTCAAGAAGATCCTTTG
ATCTTTTCTACGGGGTCTGACGCTCAGTGGAACGAAAACTCACGTTAAGGGATTTTGGTCATGAGATTAT
CAAAAAGGATCTTCACCTAGATCCTTTTAAATTAAAAATGAAGTTTTAAATCAATCTAAAGTATATATGA
GTAAACTTGGTCTGACAGTTACCAATGCTTAATCAGTGAGGCACCTATCTCAGCGATCTGTCTATTTCGT
TCATCCATAGTTGCCTGACTCCCCGTCGTGTAGATAACTACGATACGGGAGGGCTTACCATCTGGCCCCA
GTGCTGCAATGATACCGCGAGACCCACGCTCACCGGCTCCAGATTTATCAGCAATAAACCAGCCAGCCGG
AAGGGCCGAGCGCAGAAGTGGTCCTGCAACTTTATCCGCCTCCATCCAGTCTATTAATTGTTGCCGGGAA
GCTAGAGTAAGTAGTTCGCCAGTTAATAGTTTGCGCAACGTTGTTGCCATTGCTGCAGGCATCGTGGTGT
CACGCTCGTCGTTTGGTATGGCTTCATTCAGCTCCGGTTCCCAACGATCAAGGCGAGTTACATGATCCCC
CATGTTGTGCAAAAAAGCGGTTAGCTCCTTCGGTCCTCCGATCGTTGTCAGAAGTAAGTTGGCCGCAGTG
TTATCACTCATGGTTATGGCAGCACTGCATAATTCTCTTACTGTCATGCCATCCGTAAGATGCTTTTCTG
TGACTGGTGAGTACTCAACCAAGTCATTCTGAGAATAGTGTATGCGGCGACCGAGTTGCTCTTGCCCGGC
GTCAACACGGGATAATACCGCGCCACATAGCAGAACTTTAAAAGTGCTCATCATTGGAAAACGTTCTTCG
GGGCGAAAACTCTCAAGGATCTTACCGCTGTTGAGATCCAGTTCGATGTAACCCACTCGTGCACCCAACT
GATCTTCAGCATCTTTTACTTTCACCAGCGTTTCTGGGTGAGCAAAAACAGGAAGGCAAAATGCCGCAAA
AAAGGGAATAAGGGCGACACGGAAATGTTGAATACTCATACTCTTCCTTTTTCAATATTATTGAAGCATT
TATCAGGGTTATTGTCTCATGAGCGGATACATATTTGAATGTATTTAGAAAAATAAACAAATAGGGGTTC
CGCGCACATTTCCCCGAAAAGTGCCACCTGACGTCTAAGAAACCATTATTATCATGACATTAACCTATAA
AAATAGGCGTATCACGAGGCCCTTTCGTCTTCAAGAATTAGCTTGGCCATTGCATACGTTGTATCCATAT
CATAATATGTACATTTATATTGGCTCATGTCCAACATTACCGCCATGTTGACATTGATTATTGACTAGTT
ATTAATAGTAATCAATTACGGGGTCATTAGTTCATAGCCCATATATGGAGT
Features (pLannotate 1.2.2; 21 found; start..end, strand, type, name):
    309..512     +  promoter       CMV promoter: human cytomegalovirus (CMV) immediate early promoter
    513..688     +  LTR            5' LTR (truncated): truncated long terminal repeat from Moloney murine sarcoma virus
    810..1084    +  misc_feature   MESV Ψ (fragment): packaging signal of murine embryonic stem cell virus
   1151..1567    +  CDS            gag (truncated): truncated Moloney murine leukemia virus (MMLV) gag gene lacking the start codon
   1642..1945    +  enhancer       CMV enhancer: human cytomegalovirus immediate early enhancer
   1946..2149    +  promoter       CMV promoter: human cytomegalovirus (CMV) immediate early promoter
   2194..2901    +  CDS            mCherry: mCherry is a basic (constitutively fluorescent) red fluorescent protein published in 2004, derived from Discosoma sp.. It is reported to be a very rapidly-maturing monomer with low acid sensitivity.
   2932..3474    +  CDS            HMGB1 (fragment): HMGB1_HORSE - Also known as HMG1. Experimental evidence at protein level: Swiss-Prot protein existence level 1. In the extracellular compartment (following either active secretion or passive release) involved in regulation of the inflammatory response. Fully reduced HGMB1 (which subsequently gets oxidized after release) in association with CXCL12 mediates the recruitment of inflammatory cells during the initial phase of tissue injury; the CXCL12:HMGB1 complex triggers CXCR4 homodimerization. Induces the migration of monocyte-derived immature dendritic cells and seems to regulate adhesive and m
   3576..3603    +  misc_feature   MCS (fragment): multiple cloning site
   3636..4135    +  promoter       PGK promoter: mouse phosphoglycerate kinase 1 promoter
   4156..4755    +  CDS            PuroR: puromycin N-acetyltransferase; pac from Streptomyces alboniger; confers resistance to puromycin
   4826..4898    +  CDS            env (fragment): murine leukemia virus gPr80 envelope polyprotein precursor; env; proteolytically cleaved into gp70SU and p15TM subunits
   4940..5372    +  LTR            3' LTR (ΔU3): self-inactivating 3' long terminal repeat (LTR) from Moloney murine leukemia virus
   5441..5481    +  CDS            rop (fragment): Rop protein, which maintains plasmids at low copy number; rop
   5583..5621    +  misc_feature   bom (fragment): basis of mobility region from pBR322
   5638..5967    +  promoter       SV40 promoter: SV40 enhancer and early promoter
   5973..6074    +  misc_feature   bom (fragment): basis of mobility region from pBR322
   6260..6848    -  rep_origin     ori: high-copy-number ColE1/pMB1/pBR322/pUC origin of replication
   7019..7879    -  CDS            AmpR: β-lactamase; bla; confers resistance to ampicillin, carbenicillin, and related antibiotics
   7880..7984    -  promoter       AmpR promoter: bla
   8170..308     +  enhancer       CMV enhancer (across the origin): human cytomegalovirus immediate early enhancer
