[The description below was written by a language model from this plasmid's Addgene catalogue record and pLannotate feature annotations shown in this document.]
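Description:
mCherry-HMBG1 is a self-inactivating gammaretroviral expression plasmid built on the pRetroQ-C1 backbone and designed to deliver a red fluorescent fusion of human HMGB1 (high mobility group box 1, also called HMG1) into mammalian cells. The construct name transposes two letters, but the insert field and gene annotation identify the gene as HMGB1. In bacteria the plasmid replicates from a high-copy ColE1/pUC-type origin and is selected with ampicillin through the β-lactamase gene. Short rop, bom and SV40 promoter annotations in the backbone are remnants of the parental vector.

The viral genome is transcribed in packaging cells from a hybrid 5′ end, in which a CMV enhancer/promoter is joined to a truncated Moloney murine sarcoma virus LTR. This is followed by a packaging signal (Ψ) and a truncated gag segment lacking its start codon, which extends the packaging region without producing Gag protein. The 3′ LTR carries a U3 deletion, so after reverse transcription and integration both LTRs are transcriptionally inactive and expression depends on internal promoters. An internal CMV enhancer/promoter drives mCherry fused to the N-terminus of HMGB1. The automated annotation matched the HMGB1 region as a fragment of a horse orthologue, which probably reflects the high conservation of this protein, since the catalogue records the species as human. Downstream, a mouse PGK promoter expresses puromycin N-acetyltransferase, allowing selection of transduced cells.

The construct is suited to generating stable cell lines in which HMGB1 can be followed by live or fixed-cell fluorescence microscopy. The associated study concerns D-type cyclins and DNA mismatch repair, though the record does not state the plasmid's specific role in it.
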