Addgene plasmid #215130: mCherry-HMBG1
Purpose: Expresses mCherry-HMBG1 in mammalian cells from a retroviral vector.
Depositing lab: Michele Pagano. Depositing organization: NYU Grossman School of Medicine. Publication: CDK-independent role of D-type cyclins in regulating DNA mismatch repair. Rona G, Miwatani-Minter B, Zhang Q, Goldberg HV, Kerzhnerman MA, Howard JB, Simoneschi D, Lane E, Hobbs JW, Sassani E, Wang AA, Keegan S, Laverty DJ, Piett CG, Pongor LS, Xu ML, Andrade J, Thomas A, Sicinski P, Askenazi M, Ueberheide B, Fenyo D, Nagel ZD, Pagano M. Mol Cell. 2024 Feb 29:S1097-2765(24)00129-1. doi: 10.1016/j.molcel.2024.02.010. PubMed 38458201.
Backbone
  Vector backbone: pRetroQ-C1
  Backbone manufacturer: Takara Bio
  Vector type: Mammalian Expression, Retroviral
  Selectable markers: Puromycin
Growth in bacteria
  Bacterial resistance: Ampicillin, 100 μg/mL
  Growth temperature: 37°C
  Growth strain: NEB Stable
  Copy number: High Copy
Gene/Insert
  Gene/Insert name: HMGB1 (alt name: HMG1)
  Species: H. sapiens (human)
  Entrez Gene: HMGB1 (a.k.a. HMG-1, HMG1, HMG3, SBP-1)
  Promoter: CMV
  Tag / fusion protein: mCherry (N terminal on insert)
  Cloning method: Unknown
  Sequencing primers: 5′ mCherry_FWR; 3′ PGK_REV
Terms and licenses: Academic/Nonprofit Terms; Industry Terms: Not Available to Industry
How to cite: mCherry-HMBG1 was a gift from Michele Pagano (Addgene plasmid # 215130 ; http://n2t.net/addgene:215130 ; RRID:Addgene_215130)
